>Addgene plasmid #161640 | IDG_KCND1_OE_1 | addgene full sequence | sequence record 319363 | Addgene NGS Result
TTAGTTCATAGCCCATATATGGAGTTCCGCGTTACATAACTTACGGTAAATGGCCCGCCTGGCTGACCGC
CCAACGACCCCCGCCCATTGACGTCAATAATGACGTATGTTCCCATAGTAACGCCAATAGGGACTTTCCA
TTGACGTCAATGGGTGGAGTATTTACGGTAAACTGCCCACTTGGCAGTACATCAAGTGTATCATATGCCA
AGTACGCCCCCTATTGACGTCAATGACGGTAAATGGCCCGCCTGGCATTATGCCCAGTACATGACCTTAT
GGGACTTTCCTACTTGGCAGTACATCTACGTATTAGTCATCGCTATTACCATGGTGATGCGGTTTTGGCA
GTACATCAATGGGCGTGGATAGCGGTTTGACTCACGGGGATTTCCAAGTCTCCACCCCATTGACGTCAAT
GGGAGTTTGTTTTGGCACCAAAATCAACGGGACTTTCCAAAATGTCGTAACAACTCCGCCCCATTGACGC
AAATGGGCGGTAGGCGTGTACGGTGGGAGGTCTATATAAGCAGAGCTCTCTGGCTAACTGTCGGGATCAA
CAAGTTTGTACAAAAAAGTTGGCATGGCGGCAGGCCTGGCCACGTGGCTGCCTTTTGCTCGGGCAGCAGC
AGTGGGCTGGCTGCCCCTGGCCCAGCAACCCCTGCCCCCGGCACCGGGGGTGAAGGCATCTCGAGGAGAT
GAGGTTCTGGTGGTGAACGTGAGCGGACGGCGCTTTGAGACTTGGAAGAATACGCTGGACCGCTACCCAG
ACACCTTGCTGGGCAGCTCGGAGAAGGAATTCTTCTACGATGCTGACTCAGGCGAGTACTTCTTCGATCG
CGACCCTGACATGTTCCGCCATGTGCTGAACTTCTACCGAACGGGGCGGCTGCATTGCCCACGGCAGGAG
TGCATCCAGGCCTTCGACGAAGAGCTGGCTTTCTACGGCCTGGTTCCCGAGCTAGTCGGTGACTGCTGCC
TTGAAGAGTATCGGGACCGAAAGAAGGAGAATGCCGAGCGCCTGGCAGAGGATGAGGAGGCAGAGCAGGC
CGGGGACGGCCCAGCCCTGCCAGCAGGCAGCTCCCTGCGGCAGCGGCTCTGGCGGGCCTTCGAGAATCCA
CACACGAGCACCGCAGCCCTCGTTTTCTACTATGTGACCGGCTTCTTCATCGCCGTGTCGGTCATCGCCA
ATGTGGTGGAGACCATCCCATGCCGCGGCTCTGCACGCAGGTCCTCAAGGGAGCAGCCCTGTGGCGAACG
CTTCCCACAGGCCTTTTTCTGCATGGACACAGCCTGTGTACTCATATTCACAGGTGAATACCTCCTGCGG
CTGTTTGCCGCCCCCAGCCGTTGCCGCTTCCTGCGGAGTGTCATGAGCCTCATCGACGTGGTGGCCATCC
TGCCCTACTACATTGGGCTTTTGGTGCCCAAGAACGACGATGTCTCTGGCGCCTTTGTCACCCTGCGTGT
GTTCCGGGTGTTTCGCATCTTCAAGTTCTCCAGGCACTCACAGGGCTTGAGGATTCTGGGCTACACACTC
AAGAGCTGTGCCTCTGAGCTGGGCTTTCTCCTCTTTTCCCTAACCATGGCCATCATCATCTTTGCCACTG
TCATGTTTTATGCTGAGAAGGGCACAAACAAGACCAACTTTACAAGCATCCCTGCGGCCTTCTGGTATAC
CATTGTCACCATGACCACGCTTGGCTACGGAGACATGGTGCCCAGCACCATTGCTGGCAAGATTTTCGGG
TCCATCTGCTCACTCAGTGGCGTCTTGGTCATTGCCCTGCCTGTGCCAGTCATTGTGTCCAACTTTAGCC
GCATCTACCACCAGAACCAGCGGGCTGACAAGCGCCGAGCACAGCAGAAGGTGCGCTTGGCAAGGATCCG
ATTGGCAAAGAGTGGTACCACCAATGCCTTCCTGCAGTACAAGCAGAATGGGGGCCTTGAGGACAGCGGC
AGTGGCGAGGAACAGGCTCTTTGTGTCAGGAACCGTTCTGCCTTTGAACAGCAACATCACCACTTGCTGC
ACTGTCTAGAGAAGACAACGTGCCATGAGTTCACAGATGAGCTCACCTTCAGTGAAGCCCTGGGAGCCGT
CTCGCCGGGTGGCCGCACCAGCCGTAGCACCTCTGTGTCTTCCCAGCCAGTGGGACCCGGAAGCCTGCTG
TCTTCTTGCTGCCCTCGCAGGGCCAAGCGCCGCGCCATCCGCCTTGCCAACTCCACTGCCTCAGTCAGCC
GTGGCAGCATGCAGGAGCTGGACATGCTGGCAGGGCTGCGCAGGAGCCATGCCCCTCAGAGCCGCTCCAG
CCTCAATGCCAAGCCCCATGACAGCCTTGACCTGAACTGCGACAGCCGGGACTTCGTGGCTGCCATTATC
AGCATCCCTACCCCTCCTGCCAACACCCCAGATGAGAGCCAACCTTCCTCCCCTGGCGGCGGTGGCAGGG
CCGGCAGCACCCTCAGGAACTCCAGCCTGGGTACCCCTTGCCTCTTCCCCGAGACTGTCAAGATCTCATC
CCTGTGCCCAACTTTCTTGTACAAAGTGGTTGGTAAGCCTATCCCTAACCCTCTCCTCGGTCTCGATTCT
ACGTAGTAATGAGCTAGCGCTAACCGGTGGCGCGTTAAGTCGACAATCAACCTCTGGATTACAAAATTTG
TGAAAGATTGACTGGTATTCTTAACTATGTTGCTCCTTTTACGCTATGTGGATACGCTGCTTTAATGCCT
TTGTATCATGCTATTGCTTCCCGTATGGCTTTCATTTTCTCCTCCTTGTATAAATCCTGGTTGCTGTCTC
TTTATGAGGAGTTGTGGCCCGTTGTCAGGCAACGTGGCGTGGTGTGCACTGTGTTTGCTGACGCAACCCC
CACTGGTTGGGGCATTGCCACCACCTGTCAGCTCCTTTCCGGGACTTTCGCTTTCCCCCTCCCTATTGCC
ACGGCGGAACTCATCGCCGCCTGCCTTGCCCGCTGCTGGACAGGGGCTCGGCTGTTGGGCACTGACAATT
CCGTGGTGTTGTCGGGGAAATCATCGTCCTTTCCTTGGCTGCTCGCCTGTGTTGCCACCTGGATTCTGCG
CGGGACGTCCTTCTGCTACGTCCCTTCGGCCCTCAATCCAGCGGACCTTCCTTCCCGCGGCCTGCTGCCG
GCTCTGCGGCCTCTTCCGCGTCTTCGCCTTCGCCCTCAGACGAGTCGGATCTCCCTTTGGGCCGCCTCCC
CGCGTCGACTTTAAGACCAATGACTTACAAGGCAGCTGTAGATCTTAGCCACTTTTTAAAAGAAAAGGGG
GGACTGGAAGGGCTAATTCACTCCCAACGAAGACAAGATCTGCTTTTTGCTTGTACTGGGTCTCTCTGGT
TAGACCAGATCTGAGCCTGGGAGCTCTCTGGCTAACTAGGGAACCCACTGCTTAAGCCTCAATAAAGCTT
GCCTTGAGTGCTTCAAGTAGTGTGTGCCCGTCTGTTGTGTGACTCTGGTAACTAGAGATCCCTCAGACCC
TTTTAGTCAGTGTGGAAAATCTCTAGCAGTACGTATAGTAGTTCATGTCATCTTATTATTCAGTATTTAT
AACTTGCAAAGAAATGAATATCAGAGAGTGAGAGGAACTTGTTTATTGCAGCTTATAATGGTTACAAATA
AAGCAATAGCATCACAAATTTCACAAATAAAGCATTTTTTTCACTGCATTCTAGTTGTGGTTTGTCCAAA
CTCATCAATGTATCTTATCATGTCTGGCTCTAGCTATCCCGCCCCTAACTCCGCCCATCCCGCCCCTAAC
TCCGCCCAGTTCCGCCCATTCTCCGCCCCATGGCTGACTAATTTTTTTTATTTATGCAGAGGCCGAGGCC
GCCTCGGCCTCTGAGCTATTCCAGAAGTAGTGAGGAGGCTTTTTTGGAGGCCTAGGGACGTACCCAATTC
GCCCTATAGTGAGTCGTATTACGCGCGCTCACTGGCCGTCGTTTTACAACGTCGTGACTGGGAAAACCCT
GGCGTTACCCAACTTAATCGCCTTGCAGCACATCCCCCTTTCGCCAGCTGGCGTAATAGCGAAGAGGCCC
GCACCGATCGCCCTTCCCAACAGTTGCGCAGCCTGAATGGCGAATGGG
[124 nt withheld, positions 4109-4232]
C
[91 nt withheld, positions 4234-4324]
A
[49 nt withheld, positions 4326-4374]
CCTTTGACGTTGGAGTCCACGTTCTTT
[37 nt withheld, positions 4402-4438]
ACCCTATCTCGGTCTATTCTTTTGATTTATAAGGGATTTTGCCGATTTCGGCCTATTGGTTAAAAAATGA
GCTGATTTAACAAAAATTTAACGCGAATTTTAACAAAATATTAACGCTTACAATTTAGGTGGCACTTTTC
GGGGAAATGTGCGCGGAACCCCTATTTGTTTATTTTTCTAAATACATTCAAATATGTATCCGCTCATGAG
ACAATAACCCTGATAAATGCTTCAATAATATTGAAAAAGGAAGAGTATGAGTATTCAACATTTCCGTGTC
GCCCTTATTCCCTTTTTTGCGGCATTTTGCCTTCCTGTTTTTGCTCACCCAGAAACGCTGGTGAAAGTAA
AAGATGCTGAAGATCAGTTGGGTGCACGAGTGGGTTACATCGAACTGGATCTCAACAGCGGTAAGATCCT
TGAGAGTTTTCGCCCCGAAGAACGTTTTCCAATGATGAGCACTTTTAAAGTTCTGCTATGTGGCGCGGTA
TTATCCCGTATTGACGCCGGGCAAGAGCAACTCGGTCGCCGCATACACTATTCTCAGAATGACTTGGTTG
AGTACTCACCAGTCACAGAAAAGCATCTTACGGATGGCATGACAGTAAGAGAATTATGCAGTGCTGCCAT
AACCATGAGTGATAACACTGCGGCCAACTTACTTCTGACAACGATCGGAGGACCGAAGGAGCTAACCGCT
TTTTTGCACAACATGGGGGATCATGTAACTCGCCTTGATCGTTGGGAACCGGAGCTGAATGAAGCCATAC
CAAACGACGAGCGTGACACCACGATGCCTGTAGCAATGGCAACAACGTTGCGCAAACTATTAACTGGCGA
ACTACTTACTCTAGCTTCCCGGCAACAATTAATAGACTGGATGGAGGCGGATAAAGTTGCAGGACCACTT
CTGCGCTCGGCCCTTCCGGCTGGCTGGTTTATTGCTGATAAATCTGGAGCCGGTGAGCGTGGGTCTCGCG
GTATCATTGCAGCACTGGGGCCAGATGGTAAGCCCTCCCGTATCGTAGTTATCTACACGACGGGGAGTCA
GGCAACTATGGATGAACGAAATAGACAGATCGCTGAGATAGGTGCCTCACTGATTAAGCATTGGTAACTG
TCAGACCAAGTTTACTCATATATACTTTAGATTGATTTAAAACTTCATTTTTAATTTAAAAGGATCTAGG
TGAAGATCCTTTTTGATAATCTCATGACCAAAATCCCTTAACGTGAGTTTTCGTTCCACTGAGCGTCAGA
CCCCGTAGAAAAGATCAAAGGATCTTCTTGAGATCCTTTTTTTCTGCGCGTAATCTGCTGCTTGCAAACA
AAAAAACCACCGCTACCAGCGGTGGTTTGTTTGCCGGATCAAGAGCTACCAACTCTTTTTCCGAAGGTAA
CTGGCTTCAGCAGAGCGCAGATACCAAATACTGTTCTTCTAGTGTAGCCGTAGTTAGGCCACCACTTCAA
GAACTCTGTAGCACCGCCTACATACCTCGCTCTGCTAATCCTGTTACCAGTGGCTGCTGCCAGTGGCGAT
AAGTCGTGTCTTACCGGGTTGGACTCAAGACGATAGTTACCGGATAAGGCGCAGCGGTCGGGCTGAACGG
GGGGTTCGTGCACACAGCCCAGCTTGGAGCGAACGACCTACACCGAACTGAGATACCTACAGCGTGAGCT
ATGAGAAAGCGCCACGCTTCCCGAAGGGAGAAAGGCGGACAGGTATCCGGTAAGCGGCAGGGTCGGAACA
GGAGAGCGCACGAGGGAGCTTCCAGGGGGAAACGCCTGGTATCTTTATAGTCCTGTCGGGTTTCGCCACC
TCTGACTTGAGCGTCGATTTTTGTGATGCTCGTCAGGGGGGCGGAGCCTATGGAAAAACGCCAGCAACGC
GGCCTTTTTACGGTTCCTGGCCTTTTGCTGGCCTTTTGCTCACATGTTCTTTCCTGCGTTATCCCCTGAT
TCTGTGGATAACCGTATTACCGCCTTTGAGTGAGCTGATACCGCTCGCCGCAGCCGAACGACCGAGCGCA
GCGAGTCAGTGAGCGAGGAAGCGGAAGAGCGCCCAATACGCAAACCGCCTCTCCCCGCGCGTTGGCCGAT
TCATTAATGCAGCTGGCACGACAGGTTTCCCGACTGGAAAGCGGGCAGTGAGCGCAACGCAATTAATGTG
AGTTAGCTCACTCATTAGGCACCCCAGGCTTTACACTTTATGCTTCCGGCTCGTATGTTGTGTGGAATTG
TGAGCGGATAACAATTTCACACAGGAAACAGCTATGACCATGATTACGCCAAGCGCGCAATTAACCCTCA
CTAAAGGGAACAAAAGCTGGAGCTGCAAGCTTAATGTAGTCTTATGCAATACTCTTGTAGTCTTGCAACA
TGGTAACGATGAGTTAGCAACATGCCTTACAAGGAGAGAAAAAGCACCGTGCATGCCGATTGGTGGAAGT
AAGGTGGTACGATCGTGCCTTATTAGGAAGGCAACAGACGGGTCTGACATGGATTGGACGAACCACTGAA
TTGCCGCATTGCAGAGATATTGTATTTAAGTGCCTAGCTCGATACATAAACGGGTCTCTCTGGTTAGACC
AGATCTGAGCCTGGGAGCTCTCTGGCTAACTAGGGAACCCACTGCTTAAGCCTCAATAAAGCTTGCCTTG
AGTGCTTCAAGTAGTGTGTGCCCGTCTGTTGTGTGACTCTGGTAACTAGAGATCCCTCAGACCCTTTTAG
TCAGTGTGGAAAATCTCTAGCAGTGGCGCCCGAACAGGGACTTGAAAGCGAAAGGGAAACCAGAGGAGCT
CTCTCGACGCAGGACTCGGCTTGCTGAAGCGCGCACGGCAAGAGGCGAGGGGCGGCGACTGGTGAGTACG
CCAAAAATTTTGACTAGCGGAGGCTAGAAGGAGAGAGATGGGTGCGAGAGCGTCAGTATTAAGCGGGGGA
GAATTAGATCGCGATGGGAAAAAATTCGGTTAAGGCCAGGGGGAAAGAAAAAATATAAATTAAAACATAT
AGTATGGGCAAGCAGGGAGCTAGAACGATTCGCAGTTAATCCTGGCCTGTTAGAAACATCAGAAGGCTGT
AGACAAATACTGGGACAGCTACAACCATCCCTTCAGACAGGATCAGAAGAACTTAGATCATTATATAATA
CAGTAGCAACCCTCTATTGTGTGCATCAAAGGATAGAGATAAAAGACACCAAGGAAGCTTTAGACAAGAT
AGAGGAAGAGCAAAACAAAAGTAAGACCACCGCACAGCAAGCGGCCGCTGATCTTCAGACCTGGAGGAGG
AGATATGAGGGACAATTGGAGAAGTGAATTATATAAATATAAAGTAGTAAAAATTGAACCATTAGGAGTA
GCACCCACCAAGGCAAAGAGAAGAGTGGTGCAGAGAGAAAAAAGAGCAGTGGGAATAGGAGCTTTGTTCC
TTGGGTTCTTGGGAGCAGCAGGAAGCACTATGGGCGCAGCGTCAATGACGCTGACGGTACAGGCCAGACA
ATTATTGTCTGGTATAGTGCAGCAGCAGAACAATTTGCTGAGGGCTATTGAGGCGCAACAGCATCTGTTG
CAACTCACAGTCTGGGGCATCAAGCAGCTCCAGGCAAGAATCCTGGCTGTGGAAAGATACCTAAAGGATC
AACAGCTCCTGGGGATTTGGGGTTGCTCTGGAAAACTCATTTGCACCACTGCTGTGCCTTGGAATGCTAG
TTGGAGTAATAAATCTCTGGAACAGATTTGGAATCACACGACCTGGATGGAGTGGGACAGAGAAATTAAC
AATTACACAAGCTTAATACACTCCTTAATTGAAGAATCGCAAAACCAGCAAGAAAAGAATGAACAAGAAT
TATTGGAATTAGATAAATGGGCAAGTTTGTGGAATTGGTTTAACATAACAAATTGGCTGTGGTATATAAA
ATTATTCATAATGATAGTAGGAGGCTTGGTAGGTTTAAGAATAGTTTTTGCTGTACTTTCTATAGTGAAT
AGAGTTAGGCAGGGATATTCACCATTATCGTTTCAGACCCACCTCCCAACCCCGAGGGGACCCTTGCGCC
TTTTCCAAGGCAGCCCTGGGTTTGCGCAGGGACGCGGCTGCTCTGGGCGTGGTTCCGGGAAACGCAGCGG
CGCCGACCCTGGGTCTCGCACATTCTTCACGTCCGTTCGCAGCGTCACCCGGATCTTCGCCGCTACCCTT
GTGGGCCCCCCGGCGACGCTTCCTGCTCCGCCCCTAAGTCGGGAAGGTTCCTTGCGGTTCGCGGCGTGCC
GGACGTGACAAACGGAAGCCGCACGTCTCACTAGTACCCTCGCAGACGGACAGCGCCAGGGAGCAATGGC
AGCGCGCCGACCGCGATGGGCTGTGGCCAATAGCGGCTGCTCAGCAGGGCGCGCCGAGAGCAGCGGCCGG
GAAGGGGCGGTGCGGGAGGCGGGGTGTGGGGCGGTAGTGTGGGCCCTGTTCCTGCCCGCGCGGTGTTCCG
CATTCTGCAAGCCTCCGGAGCGCACGTCGGCAGTCGGCTCCCTCGTTGACCGAATCACCGACCTCTCTCC
CCAGGGGGTACCACCATGGCCAAGCCTTTGTCTCAAGAAGAATCCACCCTCATTGAAAGAGCAACGGCTA
CAATCAACAGCATCCCCATCTCTGAAGACTACAGCGTCGCCAGCGCAGCTCTCTCTAGCGACGGCCGCAT
CTTCACTGGTGTCAATGTATATCATTTTACTGGGGGACCTTGTGCAGAACTCGTGGTGCTGGGCACTGCT
GCTGCTGCGGCAGCTGGCAACCTGACTTGTATCGTCGCGATCGGAAATGAGAACAGGGGCATCTTGAGCC
CCTGCGGACGGTGCCGACAGGTGCTTCTCGATCTGCATCCTGGGATCAAAGCCATAGTGAAGGACAGTGA
TGGACAGCCGACGGCAGTTGGGATTCGTGAATTGCTGCCCTCTGGTTATGTGTGGGAGGGCCTGCAGCTG
CAGTAGTAAGAATTCTAGATCTTGAGACAAATGGCAGTATTCATCCACAATTTTAAAAGAAAAGGGGGGA
TTGGGGGGTACAGTGCAGGGGAAAGAATAGTAGACATAATAGCAACAGACATACAAACTAAAGAATTACA
AAAACAAATTACAAAAATTCAAAATTTTCGGGTTTATTACAGGGACAGCAGAGATCCACTTTGGCGCCGG
CTCGAGGGGGCCCGGGGTTATTAATAGTAATCAATTACGGGGTCA
Features (pLannotate 1.2.2; 32 found; start..end, strand, type, name):
     30..333     +  enhancer       CMV enhancer: human cytomegalovirus immediate early enhancer
    334..537     +  promoter       CMV promoter: human cytomegalovirus (CMV) immediate early promoter
    561..578     +  protein_bind   attB1 (fragment): mutant version of attB; core recombination site for the Gateway® BP reaction BP Clonase™
    584..2524    +  CDS            KCND1: KCND1_HUMAN - Experimental evidence at protein level: Swiss-Prot protein existence level 1. Pore-forming (alpha) subunit of voltage-gated rapidly inactivating A-type potassium channels. May contribute to I(To) current in heart and I(Sa) current in neurons. Channel properties are modulated by interactions with other alpha subunits and with regulatory subunits. From Homo sapiens (Human).
   2527..2550    -  protein_bind   attB2: mutant version of attB; recombination site for the Gateway® BP reaction BP Clonase™
   2552..2593    +  CDS            V5 tag: epitope tag from simian virus 5
   2635..3223    +  misc_feature   WPRE: woodchuck hepatitis virus posttranscriptional regulatory element
   3274..3293    +  misc_feature   cPPT/CTS (fragment): central polypurine tract and central termination sequence of HIV-1
   3295..3528    +  LTR            3' LTR (ΔU3): self-inactivating 3' long terminal repeat (LTR) from HIV-1
   3606..3727    +  polyA_signal   SV40 poly(A) signal: SV40 polyadenylation signal
   3767..3902    +  rep_origin     SV40 ori: SV40 origin of replication
   3923..3941    -  promoter       T7 promoter: promoter for bacteriophage T7 RNA polymerase
   3949..4104    +  CDS            lacZα (fragment): LacZα fragment of β-galactosidase; lacZ fragment
   4109..4537    +  rep_origin     f1 ori (sequence partly withheld): f1 bacteriophage origin of replication; arrow indicates direction of (+) strand synthesis
   4590..4694    +  promoter       AmpR promoter: bla
   4695..5555    +  CDS            AmpR: β-lactamase; bla; confers resistance to ampicillin, carbenicillin, and related antibiotics
   5726..6314    +  rep_origin     ori: high-copy-number ColE1/pMB1/pBR322/pUC origin of replication
   6497..6589    +  CDS            lacI (fragment): lac repressor; lacI; The lac repressor binds to the lac operator to inhibit transcription in E. coli. This inhibition can be relieved by adding lactose or isopropyl-β-D-thiogalactopyranoside (IPTG).
   6602..6623    +  protein_bind   CAP binding site: CAP binding activates transcription in the presence of cAMP. E. coli catabolite activator protein
   6638..6668    +  promoter       lac promoter: promoter for the E. coli lac operon
   6676..6692    +  protein_bind   lac operator: The lac repressor binds to the lac operator to inhibit transcription in E. coli. This inhibition can be relieved by adding lactose or isopropyl-β-D-thiogalactopyranoside (IPTG). lac repressor encoded by lacI
   6737..6755    +  promoter       T3 promoter: promoter for bacteriophage T3 RNA polymerase
   6783..7009    +  promoter       RSV promoter: Rous sarcoma virus enhancer/promoter
   7010..7190    +  LTR            5' LTR (truncated): truncated 5' long terminal repeat (LTR) from HIV-1
   7237..7362    +  misc_feature   HIV-1 Ψ: packaging signal of human immunodeficiency virus type 1
   7346..7709    +  CDS            HIV-1 gag (fragment): gag protein from human immunodeficiency virus 1; gag
   7855..8088    +  misc_feature   RRE: The Rev response element (RRE) of HIV-1 allows for Rev-dependent mRNA export from the nucleus to the cytoplasm.
   8465..8491    +  CDS            Rev (fragment): human immunodeficiency virus 1 (HIV-1) Rev protein; rev; enhances nuclear export of unspliced and incompletely spliced viral mRNAs
   8492..8992    +  promoter       hPGK promoter: human phosphoglycerate kinase 1 promoter
   9004..9399    +  CDS            BSD: blasticidin S deaminase; Aspergillus terreus BSD; confers resistance to blasticidin
   9459..9576    +  misc_feature   cPPT/CTS: central polypurine tract and central termination sequence of HIV-1
   9635..9663    +  enhancer       CMV enhancer (fragment): human cytomegalovirus immediate early enhancer
