[The description below was written by a language model from this plasmid's Addgene catalogue record and pLannotate feature annotations shown in this document.]
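Description:
IDG_KCND1_OE_1 is a mammalian overexpression plasmid for human KCND1 (also known as KV4.1), built on the pLX304 backbone. Although catalogued simply as a mammalian expression vector, its feature table shows the architecture of a third-generation, self-inactivating HIV-1 lentiviral transfer vector: an RSV promoter drives a truncated 5' LTR, followed by the Ψ packaging signal with a partial gag sequence, the Rev response element for Rev-dependent nuclear export of the genomic RNA, a cPPT/CTS element, and a ΔU3 3' LTR that disables LTR promoter activity after integration. An SV40 poly(A) signal and SV40 origin lie downstream of the 3' LTR. In bacteria the plasmid is maintained through a ColE1/pUC-type origin with ampicillin resistance (AmpR); an f1 origin and remnants of a lac/T7/T3 cloning region are also present. The record lists it as low copy despite the pUC-type origin annotation.

Within the viral unit there are two expression cassettes. A human PGK promoter drives blasticidin S deaminase (BSD), allowing blasticidin selection of transfected or transduced cells. Downstream, the CMV immediate early enhancer and promoter drive the KCND1 coding sequence, which was inserted by Gateway cloning and is therefore flanked by attB1 and attB2 sites. The open reading frame reads through attB2 into a backbone-encoded C-terminal V5 epitope tag, useful for detecting the protein with anti-V5 antibodies. A WPRE follows to enhance transcript stability and expression. KCND1 encodes a pore-forming alpha subunit of rapidly inactivating A-type voltage-gated potassium channels, and the stated purpose of the construct is to overexpress this channel subunit in mammalian cells.
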