Addgene plasmid #161640: IDG_KCND1_OE_1
Purpose: Overexpresses KCND1
Depositing lab: Mike McManus. Depositing organization: University of California, San Francisco (UCSF).
Backbone
  Vector backbone: pLX304
  Vector type: Mammalian Expression
  Selectable markers: Blasticidin
Growth in bacteria
  Bacterial resistance: Ampicillin, 100 μg/mL
  Growth temperature: 30°C
  Growth strain: NEB Stable
  Copy number: Low Copy
Gene/Insert
  Gene/Insert name: KCND1
  Species: H. sapiens (human)
  Entrez Gene: KCND1 (a.k.a. KV4.1)
  Tag / fusion protein: V5 (C terminal on backbone)
  Cloning method: Gateway Cloning
Terms and licenses: Academic/Nonprofit Terms; Industry Terms: Not Available to Industry
How to cite: IDG_KCND1_OE_1 was a gift from Mike McManus (Addgene plasmid # 161640 ; http://n2t.net/addgene:161640 ; RRID:Addgene_161640)
