>Addgene plasmid #161640 | IDG_KCND1_OE_1 | depositor partial sequence | sequence record 313339 | Depositor sequence Sequence
ATGGCGGCAGGCCTGGCCACGTGGCTGCCTTTTGCTCGGGCAGCAGCAGTGGGCTGGCTGCCCCTGGCCC
AGCAACCCCTGCCCCCGGCACCGGGGGTGAAGGCATCTCGAGGAGATGAGGTTCTGGTGGTGAACGTGAG
CGGACGGCGCTTTGAGACTTGGAAGAATACGCTGGACCGCTACCCAGACACCTTGCTGGGCAGCTCGGAG
AAGGAATTCTTCTACGATGCTGACTCAGGCGAGTACTTCTTCGATCGCGACCCTGACATGTTCCGCCATG
TGCTGAACTTCTACCGAACGGGGCGGCTGCATTGCCCACGGCAGGAGTGCATCCAGGCCTTCGACGAAGA
GCTGGCTTTCTACGGCCTGGTTCCCGAGCTAGTCGGTGACTGCTGCCTTGAAGAGTATCGGGACCGAAAG
AAGGAGAATGCCGAGCGCCTGGCAGAGGATGAGGAGGCAGAGCAGGCCGGGGACGGCCCAGCCCTGCCAG
CAGGCAGCTCCCTGCGGCAGCGGCTCTGGCGGGCCTTCGAGAATCCACACACGAGCACCGCAGCCCTCGT
TTTCTACTATGTGACCGGCTTCTTCATCGCCGTGTCGGTCATCGCCAATGTGGTGGAGACCATCCCATGC
CGCGGCTCTGCACGCAGGTCCTCAAGGGAGCAGCCCTGTGGCGAACGCTTCCCACAGGCCTTTTTCTGCA
TGGACACAGCCTGTGTACTCATATTCACAGGTGAATACCTCCTGCGGCTGTTTGCCGCCCCCAGCCGTTG
CCGCTTCCTGCGGAGTGTCATGAGCCTCATCGACGTGGTGGCCATCCTGCCCTACTACATTGGGCTTTTG
GTGCCCAAGAACGACGATGTCTCTGGCGCCTTTGTCACCCTGCGTGTGTTCCGGGTGTTTCGCATCTTCA
AGTTCTCCAGGCACTCACAGGGCTTGAGGATTCTGGGCTACACACTCAAGAGCTGTGCCTCTGAGCTGGG
CTTTCTCCTCTTTTCCCTAACCATGGCCATCATCATCTTTGCCACTGTCATGTTTTATGCTGAGAAGGGC
ACAAACAAGACCAACTTTACAAGCATCCCTGCGGCCTTCTGGTATACCATTGTCACCATGACCACGCTTG
GCTACGGAGACATGGTGCCCAGCACCATTGCTGGCAAGATTTTCGGGTCCATCTGCTCACTCAGTGGCGT
CTTGGTCATTGCCCTGCCTGTGCCAGTCATTGTGTCCAACTTTAGCCGCATCTACCACCAGAACCAGCGG
GCTGACAAGCGCCGAGCACAGCAGAAGGTGCGCTTGGCAAGGATCCGATTGGCAAAGAGTGGTACCACCA
ATGCCTTCCTGCAGTACAAGCAGAATGGGGGCCTTGAGGACAGCGGCAGTGGCGAGGAACAGGCTCTTTG
TGTCAGGAACCGTTCTGCCTTTGAACAGCAACATCACCACTTGCTGCACTGTCTAGAGAAGACAACGTGC
CATGAGTTCACAGATGAGCTCACCTTCAGTGAAGCCCTGGGAGCCGTCTCGCCGGGTGGCCGCACCAGCC
GTAGCACCTCTGTGTCTTCCCAGCCAGTGGGACCCGGAAGCCTGCTGTCTTCTTGCTGCCCTCGCAGGGC
CAAGCGCCGCGCCATCCGCCTTGCCAACTCCACTGCCTCAGTCAGCCGTGGCAGCATGCAGGAGCTGGAC
ATGCTGGCAGGGCTGCGCAGGAGCCATGCCCCTCAGAGCCGCTCCAGCCTCAATGCCAAGCCCCATGACA
GCCTTGACCTGAACTGCGACAGCCGGGACTTCGTGGCTGCCATTATCAGCATCCCTACCCCTCCTGCCAA
CACCCCAGATGAGAGCCAACCTTCCTCCCCTGGCGGCGGTGGCAGGGCCGGCAGCACCCTCAGGAACTCC
AGCCTGGGTACCCCTTGCCTCTTCCCCGAGACTGTCAAGATCTCATCCCTGTGCCCAACTTTCTTGTACA
AAGTGGTTGGTAAGCCTATCCCTAACCCTCTCCTCGGTCTCGATTCTACGTAG
